>Addgene plasmid #242180 | XLone-UCE intron | addgene full sequence | sequence record 483996 | Addgene NGS Result
ATCACCTCGAGTTTACTCCCTATCAGTGATAGAGAACGTATGAAGAGTTTACTCCCTATCAGTGATAGAG
AACGTATGCAGACTTTACTCCCTATCAGTGATAGAGAACGTATAAGGAGTTTACTCCCTATCAGTGATAG
AGAACGTATGACCAGTTTACTCCCTATCAGTGATAGAGAACGTATCTACAGTTTACTCCCTATCAGTGAT
AGAGAACGTATATCCAGTTTACTCCCTATCAGTGATAGAGAACGTATAAGCTTTGCTTATGTAAACCAGG
GCGCCTATAAAAGAGTGCTGATTTTTTGAGTAAACTTCAATTCCACAACACTTTTGTCTTATACCAACTT
TCCGTACCACTTCCTACCCTCGTAAAGGTACCAGTCTGCAATTCATAATGGAGCTACTGTACTGGCTATT
GGAAGGAGGAGATTCTGAAGATAAGGAGGTAATATTATCTCTTTTAAAAGAATACTTTCCTCTGTAATCC
TGAATCTTTATTACATGTAAGAACTTTGTGCAGTAGACAGCAATTTCTTTGAATTTGGTATATGGAAACA
ATTTTATTTTCCTCTGCTAAGTTTTTGAGCCTGCCTCTTCTAGTGCCATGGACTGCATTGGTAGAGCTGA
GAAATATCATTTAGCCATACTCAGCACCCTTAAAATAGCTTCTTTCTGAGAATTAGATCTGTGAAGGTGT
CCTGCACAGTTCTTGTAGATGTCATTTTAGTTTGTGGTTGACGTGCATGCATTTAGCATGTTGCTTAACC
GTCCTCATTCGCCTCCCAGTTCTTTGTTGCCTTCATTTGGGGGGATGTGTTTTCTGCTGGATGATTTACT
GCTAGACATGACCAAACTCTGAGTATAAGACTTGGTGTTTGGCAGCTGGTTCCAGTGCTCTGCTGAGAAG
TAGTTGGGCCCAGCCTGGGGCATTGTAGTGTCCTGGAGGCCGGGAGCTCCTGCACAGGGGTTCTTTTCCT
GGTTCAGAGCCTTAGGTGCCTTTCCACTTTTCACGTAATCTTTTCCTAGGTTGGCTTGCTGCTTACTTTG
CAGCTGTTGCAGGGATTCACATGGAATGGAGGGCTCCCTTTTATTGTGGATTATTTCTTTGATAATTTAC
CCATGTGCTTTTTCATTTTCAAAAACCCAGTGGTGTTTAAGAATGAAAGATTCTTGAAGAACAAAAATTG
GGTTAAATTTGTATCTATCAGAAAAGATTCTATCCTCTGATGCTATGTAGGCACATTGAATATGCAGGCT
AAATTAAAAACAGAGTAAAACCTTTTTATAATATGCCAATTACTATATCTAAGAATGTTTATACAGGCTG
AAATTTTGTAATGGTATTTATATCTGTTTTCCTTTTTAAGGAAAATAATATACTTTTCTAGGCATCAAAA
ATATCTGCCCCTTTCACTAATGCTGATGTACCACCTTCCCCCAACCCCCAACGCTAAATTTGACTGGCTT
AAAAACATCTGCCCCCTGAACTATATCTGGGGAGGAATATTAATAAAACAATGAAGGACTTCATGGTGTC
TAGTTATATAATTAGGAAATTGGTTAGAAACGTGGCTAAAACCAGTTTCTTTCATTAAAAGAACTAGTGT
ACATTTAAAAACAAAAACCTTCAGGAAAAAGACTCTTTGATCTTTAAGTCAAATAGTATTTTTGGTTAAC
ACAGCAGGAAGGGGAAATATACCAATTTCAGATTCTTTTATTTATGCCTAAGTAGAGGTTGTAAGCAGCT
AAGGAAGTGATTAAAATGTAGTCTAGTAAAAAATGGTGCTGATTACTTGGAAAGCAGTTTACATTTGCAA
AAAAATTCAGTATTATGACCTTCACCAACTTTTACACATCATATACTTGGGTTATTACTTATGGTATAGC
TTGTGTATGGAATGCAAGGGTATTTTCAAATTGACTAGGTCTTGCTGGTCATCTTAAAATATGTTACAAT
ATTACAAAATTGAAATGTAATATTTTTTAATAGAAGGAAAATATAAATTTAATATCTGGGCAATTGAGAC
CTTTAAACTTACTTTAAAAGTATGATCTTGATGTATATGATACTGTTTTGTCTTTGCTATATTAACAGAA
TTAGAGGGGTGTTCTGCAATTCAAATACCTTATATATTCCAAATTTTATTCTCTATAATGGACTTTTAAA
ATAAAAGGTATATGTGCTTCAAGAGGGCAAAATTTGAATCATGAGCTAATTTGCTAAGCATCAGATTATA
GAAAAGCATCCTTGATTAATTTGGAACTGTGAAAGGGGGCGGGTAAAACTGTTTTCTGCAGAAATTTACT
AGTGCAGCAACCATTTAAATTAAATGTTTGTTAACATAATAGTGATGGCATTTTCTCCTCCCCCTCCTTG
TGGTTTTGTCCAACTAGATGTTACAGTGGCAGTTGCACTGACTGTTAAGTGTTTAAATGATGACACCATT
ATGTGAAGTGATTTTGAAATGAGAGATTCCAGCCAAGAATTACATCTGCTCCCATCTCCTTCAAATCATA
CTCTCTGGCAGTACAGATTATGATTGATTTGTTTGTGACAGATTGCAGGAAACAGTCATTGATTTTTCAA
TATTTTACCTTAAAATTATTTACAGTTGTAACCATGGGGAGGTATTTTCATGGGCTGTCAGCCCCTGAAA
GACTAGGATAATATTCCCTGCTCTCTGACAAGACAAATTACCTGTAATGAGTGCAGTAGCTGAAGGGTAT
ACTTTTATTTTAAAATATGTCAATAACCCCAGTGACTAAACGAATATTGATTTAGCATAATGAAGCCTGA
GTAACGTGAAAATGAGCTTTTTCAAGGGGCATGGTAAAGTCTTTCTTTTTAGCTGGTTGTAAGAAGCTTT
TGATTCTTTTCAGCCAGCTGGTAGGAATATAGAATTTTATAAGCAAACCATCAGGAATGATAGTGTTGTT
TCTGATAAGCAACATCCAAATATTTTGACCCTGCTTTTAGTGGTTTTTTTCAAATCTTATTTTGAGTCTT
ACTTTTAGTCATAGAATAGCTACTGATTTGATGCGGTCTTTAACTGACTTAATATTTTTACAATTTCAAT
ATATTTTGCATTGGAATCTCCAGTAATGAATATTAAAATATATGTACAATCATTTGTAGATGATATCAAT
TATATTAAGACATTTCAGATGGGCTATTGTAGTATTTAATGTGCCGTATTTTATGGTAGAATAATTCTCA
GTCTCTGGACATCAAGATTGCTTTCAGTGGGAATGAAGATTAATTTACTTCAGTCCTGATTTTTTAGGCA
TCAATGCATGTTTTCATTTTTGTCAGACTTTTACCCTCTTTTAATGTAATTCTCAACTTCTTATGGATTT
ACTTCCCAATACATAAAATCCTTCAAAACAAGAATGATAATAATTTTTATACTTTTTATAAAAATAAATT
TATTTTTAGTCCATCAAGGTGTCTGAAGACTAGTAGACCACCTCCCCTGCGAGCTAAGCTGGACAGCCAA
TGACGGGTAAGAGAGTGACATTTTTCACTAACCTAAGACAGGAGGGCCGTCAGAGCTACTGCCTAATCCA
AAGACGGGTAAAAGTGATAAAAATGTATCACTCCAACCTAAGACAGGCGCAGCTTCCGAGGGATTTGAGA
TCCAGACATGATAAGATACATTGATGAGTTTGGACAAACCAAAACTAGAATGCAGTGAAAAAAATGCCTT
ATTTGTGAAATTTGTGATGCTATTGCCTTATTTGTAACCATTATAAGCTGCAATAAACAAGTTTGATATC
TATAACAAGAAAATATATATATAATAAGTTATCACGTAAGTAGAACATGAAATAACAATATAATTATCGT
ATGAGTTAAATCTTAAAAGTCACGTAAAAGATAATCATGCGTCATTTTGACTCACGCGGTCGTTATAGTT
CAAAATCAGTGACACTTACCGCATTGACAAGCACGCCTCACGGGAGCTCCAAGCGGCGACTGAGATGTCC
TAAATGCACAGCGACGGATTCGCGCTATTTAGAAAGAGAGAGCAATATTTCAAGAATGCATGCGTCAATT
TTACGCAGACTATCTTTCTAGGGTTAAGAATTCACTGGCCGTCGTTTTACAACGTCGTGACTGGGAAAAC
CCTGGCGTTACCCAACTTAATCGCCTTGCAGCACATCCCCCTTTCGCCAGCTGGCGTAATAGCGAAGAGG
CCCGCACCGATCGCCCTTCCCAACAGTTGCGCAGCCTGAATGGCGAATGGCGCCTGATGCGGTATTTTCT
CCTTACGCATCTGTGCGGTATTTCACACCGCATATGGTGCACTCTCAGTACAATCTGCTCTGATGCCGCA
TAGTTAAGCCAGCCCCGACACCCGCCAACACCCGCTGACGCGCCCTGACGGGCTTGTCTGCTCCCGGCAT
CCGCTTACAGACAAGCTGTGACCGTCTCCGGGAGCTGCATGTGTCAGAGGTTTTCACCGTCATCACCGAA
ACGCGCGAGACGAAAGGGCCTCGTGATACGCCTATTTTTATAGGTTAATGTCATGATAATAATGGTTTCT
TAGACGTCAGGTGGCACTTTTCGGGGAAATGTGCGCGGAACCCCTATTTGTTTATTTTTCTAAATACATT
CAAATATGTATCCGCTCATGAGACAATAACCCTGATAAATGCTTCAATAATATTGAAAAAGGAAGAGTAT
GAGTATTCAACATTTCCGTGTCGCCCTTATTCCCTTTTTTGCGGCATTTTGCCTTCCTGTTTTTGCTCAC
CCAGAAACGCTGGTGAAAGTAAAAGATGCTGAAGATCAGTTGGGTGCACGAGTGGGTTACATCGAACTGG
ATCTCAACAGCGGTAAGATCCTTGAGAGTTTTCGCCCCGAAGAACGTTTTCCAATGATGAGCACTTTTAA
AGTTCTGCTATGTGGCGCGGTATTATCCCGTATTGACGCCGGGCAAGAGCAACTCGGTCGCCGCATACAC
TATTCTCAGAATGACTTGGTTGAGTACTCACCAGTCACAGAAAAGCATCTTACGGATGGCATGACAGTAA
GAGAATTATGCAGTGCTGCCATAACCATGAGTGATAACACTGCGGCCAACTTACTTCTGACAACGATCGG
AGGACCGAAGGAGCTAACCGCTTTTTTGCACAACATGGGGGATCATGTAACTCGCCTTGATCGTTGGGAA
CCGGAGCTGAATGAAGCCATACCAAACGACGAGCGTGACACCACGATGCCTGTAGCAATGGCAACAACGT
TGCGCAAACTATTAACTGGCGAACTACTTACTCTAGCTTCCCGGCAACAATTAATAGACTGGATGGAGGC
GGATAAAGTTGCAGGACCACTTCTGCGCTCGGCCCTTCCGGCTGGCTGGTTTATTGCTGATAAATCTGGA
GCCGGTGAGCGTGGGTCTCGCGGTATCATTGCAGCACTGGGGCCAGATGGTAAGCCCTCCCGTATCGTAG
TTATCTACACGACGGGGAGTCAGGCAACTATGGATGAACGAAATAGACAGATCGCTGAGATAGGTGCCTC
ACTGATTAAGCATTGGTAACTGTCAGACCAAGTTTACTCATATATACTTTAGATTGATTTAAAACTTCAT
TTTTAATTTAAAAGGATCTAGGTGAAGATCCTTTTTGATAATCTCATGACCAAAATCCCTTAACGTGAGT
TTTCGTTCCACTGAGCGTCAGACCCCGTAGAAAAGATCAAAGGATCTTCTTGAGATCCTTTTTTTCTGCG
CGTAATCTGCTGCTTGCAAACAAAAAAACCACCGCTACCAGCGGTGGTTTGTTTGCCGGATCAAGAGCTA
CCAACTCTTTTTCCGAAGGTAACTGGCTTCAGCAGAGCGCAGATACCAAATACTGTTCTTCTAGTGTAGC
CGTAGTTAGGCCACCACTTCAAGAACTCTGTAGCACCGCCTACATACCTCGCTCTGCTAATCCTGTTACC
AGTGGCTGCTGCCAGTGGCGATAAGTCGTGTCTTACCGGGTTGGACTCAAGACGATAGTTACCGGATAAG
GCGCAGCGGTCGGGCTGAACGGGGGGTTCGTGCACACAGCCCAGCTTGGAGCGAACGACCTACACCGAAC
TGAGATACCTACAGCGTGAGCTATGAGAAAGCGCCACGCTTCCCGAAGGGAGAAAGGCGGACAGGTATCC
GGTAAGCGGCAGGGTCGGAACAGGAGAGCGCACGAGGGAGCTTCCAGGGGGAAACGCCTGGTATCTTTAT
AGTCCTGTCGGGTTTCGCCACCTCTGACTTGAGCGTCGATTTTTGTGATGCTCGTCAGGGGGGCGGAGCC
TATGGAAAAACGCCAGCAACGCGGCCTTTTTACGGTTTCTGGCCTTTTGCTGGCCTTTTGCTCACATGTT
CTTTCCTGCGTTATCCCCTGATTCTGTGGATAACCGTATTACCGCCTTTGAGTGAGCTGATACCGCTCGC
CGCAGCCGAACGACCGAGCGCAGCGAGTCAGTGAGCGAGGAAGCGGAAGAGCGCCCAATACGCAAACCGC
CTCTCCCCGCGCGTTGGCCGATTCATTAATGCAGCTGGCACGACAGGTTTCCCGACTGGAAAGCGGGCAG
TGAGCGCAACGCAATTAATGTGAGTTAGCTCACTCATTAGGCACCCCAGGCTTTACACTTTATGCTTCCG
GCTCGTATGTTGTGTGGAATTGTGAGCGGATAACAATTTCACACAGGAAACAGCTATGACCATGATTACG
CCAAGGTCGACTTAACCCTAGAAAGATAATCATATTGTGACGTACGTTAAAGATAATCATGCGTAAAATT
GACGCATGTGTTTTATCGGTCTGTATATCGAGGTTTATTTATTAATTTGAATAGATATTAAGTTTTATTA
TATTTACACTTACATACTAATAATAAATTCAACAAACAATTTATTTATGTTTATTTATTTATTAAAAAAA
AACAAAAACTCAAAATTTCTTCTATAAAGTAACAAAACTTTTAGCAGTGAAAAAAATGCTTTATTTGTGA
AATTTGTGATGCTATTGCTTTATTTGTAACCATTATAAGCTGCAATAAACAAGTTAACAACAACAATTGC
ATTCATTTTATGTTTCAGGTTCAGGGGGAGGTGTGGGAGGTTTTTTAAAGCAAGTAAAACCTCTACAAAT
GTGGTATGGCTGATTATGATCCTCTGGAGATTTAGCCCTCCCACACATAACCAGAGGGCAGCAATTCACG
AATCCCAACTGCCGTCGGCTGTCCATCACTGTCCTTCACTATGGCTTTGATCCCAGGATGCAGATCGAGA
AGCACCTGTCGGCACCGTCCGCAGGGGCTCAAGATGCCCCTGTTCTCATTTCCGATCGCGACGATACAAG
TCAGGTTGCCAGCTGCCGCAGCAGCAGCAGTGCCCAGCACCACGAGTTCTGCACAAGGTCCCCCAGTAAA
ATGATATACATTGACACCAGTGAAGATGCGGCCGTCGCTAGAGAGAGCTGCGCTGGCGACGCTGTAGTCT
TCAGAGATGGGGATGCTGTTGATTGTAGCCGTTGCTCTTTCAATGAGGGTGGATTCTTCTTGAGACAAAG
GCTTGGCCATGGGGCCGGGGTTCTCCTCCACGTCGCCGGCCTGCTTCAGCAGGCTGAAGTTGGTGGCGCC
GCTGCCCCCGGGGAGCATGTCAAGGTCAAAATCGTCAAGAGCGTCAGCAGGCAGCATATCAAGGTCAAAG
TCGTCAAGGGCATCGGCTGGGAGCATGTCTAAGTCAAAATCGTCAAGGGCGTCGGTCGGCCCGCCGCTTT
CGCACTTTAGCTGTTTCTCCAGGCCACATATGATTAGTTCCAGGCCGAAAAGGAAGGCAGGTTCGGCTCC
CTGCCGGTCGAACAGCTCAATTGCTTGTTTCAGAAGTGGGGGCATAGAATCGGTGGTAGGTGTCTCTCTT
TCCTCTTTTGCTACTTGATGCTCCTGTTCCTCCAATACGCAGCCCAGTGTAAAGTGGCCCACGGCGGACA
GAGCGTACAGTGCGTTCTCCAGGGAGAAGCCTTGCTGACACAGGAACGCGAGCTGATTTTCCAGGGTTTC
GTACTGTTTCTCTGTTGGGCGGGTGCCGAGATGCACTTTAGCCCCGTCGCGATGTGAGAGGAGAGCACAG
CGGTATGACTTGGCGTTGTTCCGCAGAAAGTCTTGCCATGACTCGCCTTCCAGGGGGCAGGAGTGGGTAT
GATGCCTGTCCAGCATCTCGATTGGCAGGGCATCGAGCAGGGCCCGCTTGTTCTTCACGTGCCAGTACAG
GGTAGGCTGCTCAACTCCCAGCTTTTGAGCGAGTTTCCTTGTCGTCAGGCCTTCGATACCGACTCCATTG
AGTAATTCCAGAGCAGAGTTTATGACTTTGCTCTTGTCCAGTCTAGACATCTTATCGTCATCGTCTTTGT
AATCCATGGTGGCGGATCCCGCGTCACGACACCTGTGTTCTGGCGGCAAACCCGTTGCGAAAAAGAACGT
TCACGGCGACTACTGCACTTATATACGGTTCTCCCCCACCCTCGGGAAAAAGGCGGAGCCAGTACACGAC
ATCACTTTCCCAGTTTACCCCGCGCCACCTTCTCTAGGCACCGGTTCAATTGCCGACCCCTCCCCCCAAC
TTCTCGGGGACTGTGGGCGATGTGCGCTCTGCCCACTGACGGGCACCGGAGCCACTCGAGTGGAATT
Features (pLannotate 1.2.2; 18 found; start..end, strand, type, name):
      9..376     +  promoter       TRE3GS promoter: 3rd-generation Tet-responsive promoter that can be activated by binding of Tet-On® 3G, modified to eliminate binding sites for endogenous mammalian transcription factors
   3639..3773    -  polyA_signal   SV40 poly(A) signal: SV40 polyadenylation signal
   4090..4247    +  CDS            lacZα (fragment): LacZα fragment of β-galactosidase; lacZ fragment
   4253..4352    -  misc_feature   bom (fragment): basis of mobility region from pBR322
   4454..4489    -  CDS            rop (fragment): Rop protein, which maintains plasmids at low copy number; rop
   4584..4688    +  promoter       AmpR promoter: bla
   4689..5549    +  CDS            AmpR: β-lactamase; bla; confers resistance to ampicillin, carbenicillin, and related antibiotics
   5720..6308    +  rep_origin     ori: high-copy-number ColE1/pMB1/pBR322/pUC origin of replication
   6491..6583    +  CDS            lacI (fragment): lac repressor; lacI; The lac repressor binds to the lac operator to inhibit transcription in E. coli. This inhibition can be relieved by adding lactose or isopropyl-β-D-thiogalactopyranoside (IPTG).
   6596..6617    +  protein_bind   CAP binding site: CAP binding activates transcription in the presence of cAMP. E. coli catabolite activator protein
   6632..6662    +  promoter       lac promoter: promoter for the E. coli lac operon
   6670..6686    +  protein_bind   lac operator: The lac repressor binds to the lac operator to inhibit transcription in E. coli. This inhibition can be relieved by adding lactose or isopropyl-β-D-thiogalactopyranoside (IPTG). lac repressor encoded by lacI
   6974..7055    -  polyA_signal   SV40 poly(A) signal: SV40 polyadenylation signal
   7078..7161    -  CDS            large T antigen (fragment): large T antigen from SV40 (simian virus 40)
   7172..7570    -  CDS            BSD: blasticidin S deaminase; Aspergillus terreus BSD; confers resistance to blasticidin
   7643..7753    -  CDS            VP48: 3 tandem repeats of the minimal activation domain of herpes simplex virus VP16 (Cheng et al., 2013)
   7683..8380    -  CDS            rtTA3 (fragment): reverse tetracycline transactivator 3 activates expression from Tet-responsive promoters in the presence of doxycycline
   8433..8644    -  promoter       EF-1α core promoter: core promoter for human elongation factor EF-1α
