[The description below was written by a language model from this plasmid's Addgene catalogue record and pLannotate feature annotations shown in this document.]
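Description:
XLone-UCE intron is a mammalian expression plasmid built on the XLone-tTA-MCS backbone and designed for doxycycline-regulated expression of the ultraconserved element (UCE)-containing intron of the human long noncoding RNA CRNDE. The insert was introduced by Gibson cloning downstream of the TRE3GS promoter, a third-generation Tet-responsive promoter modified to remove binding sites for endogenous mammalian transcription factors. The annotated feature table does not label the insert itself. A large unannotated stretch lies between the TRE3GS promoter and an SV40 polyadenylation signal, and this is presumably where the CRNDE sequence and any flanking context reside.

The plasmid is an all-in-one inducible system. On the opposite strand, an EF-1α core promoter drives a Tet transactivator. This is annotated as an rtTA3 fragment with VP16-derived minimal activation repeats, followed by a blasticidin S deaminase coding sequence and an SV40 poly(A) signal. A single constitutive unit therefore appears to supply both the regulator of the TRE3GS promoter and blasticidin selection in mammalian cells. The backbone name refers to tTA while the automated annotation matches a reverse transactivator, and the record does not resolve this; the stated purpose describes the expression as doxycycline inducible. The feature table shows no transposon or viral elements.

In bacteria the plasmid is maintained through a high-copy ColE1/pUC-type origin and ampicillin resistance. Residual lac and pBR322-derived fragments are cloning-vector remnants. The construct is used to express the CRNDE intron that carries a snoRNA-like ultraconserved element, in studies of its role in ribosome biogenesis and cell proliferation.
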