Addgene plasmid #242180: XLone-UCE intron
Purpose: Express doxycycline inducible UCE-containing intron of CRNDE in mammalian cells
Depositing lab: Joshua Mendell. Depositing organization: University of Texas Southwestern Medical Center. Publication: An ultraconserved snoRNA-like element in long noncoding RNA CRNDE promotes ribosome biogenesis and cell proliferation. Lee JS, Dan T, Zhang H, Cheng Y, Rehfeld F, Brugarolas J, Mendell JT. Mol Cell. 2025 Apr 17;85(8):1543-1560.e10. doi: 10.1016/j.molcel.2025.03.006. Epub 2025 Apr 3. PubMed 40185099.
Backbone
  Vector backbone: XLone-tTA-MCS
  Vector type: Mammalian Expression
Growth in bacteria
  Bacterial resistance: Ampicillin, 100 μg/mL
  Growth temperature: 37°C
  Growth strain: DH5alpha
  Copy number: High Copy
Gene/Insert
  Gene/Insert name: CRNDE UCE intron
  Species: H. sapiens (human)
  Entrez Gene: CRNDE (a.k.a. CRNDEP, LINC00180, NCRNA00180, PNAS-108, lincIRX5)
  Promoter: TRE3GS
  Cloning method: Gibson Cloning
Terms and licenses: Academic/Nonprofit Terms; Industry Terms: Not Available to Industry
How to cite: XLone-UCE intron was a gift from Joshua Mendell (Addgene plasmid # 242180 ; http://n2t.net/addgene:242180 ; RRID:Addgene_242180)
